Addgene plasmid #116506: pHAGE-PIK3CA-K111E
Purpose: Lentiviral expression of PIK3CA K111E
Depositing lab: Gordon Mills & Kenneth Scott. Depositing organization: Baylor College of Medicine. Publication: Systematic Functional Annotation of Somatic Mutations in Cancer. Ng PK, Li J, Jeong KJ, Shao S, Chen H, Tsang YH, Sengupta S, Wang Z, Bhavana VH, Tran R, Soewito S, Minussi DC, Moreno D, Kong K, Dogruluk T, Lu H, Gao J, Tokheim C, Zhou DC, Johnson AM, Zeng J, Ip CKM, Ju Z, Wester M, Yu S, Li Y, Vellano CP, Schultz N, Karchin R, Ding L, Lu Y, Cheung LWT, Chen K, Shaw KR, Meric-Bernstam F, Scott KL, Yi S, Sahni N, Liang H, Mills GB. Cancer Cell. 2018 Mar 12;33(3):450-462.e10. doi: 10.1016/j.ccell.2018.01.021. PubMed 29533785.
Backbone
  Vector backbone: pHAGE
  Vector type: Lentiviral
Growth in bacteria
  Bacterial resistance: Ampicillin, 100 μg/mL
  Growth temperature: 37°C
  Growth strain: Stbl3
  Copy number: High Copy
Gene/Insert
  Gene/Insert name: PIK3CA
  Species: H. sapiens (human)
  Mutation: K111E
  Entrez Gene: PIK3CA (a.k.a. CCM4, CLAPO, CLOVE, CWS5, HMH, MCAP, MCM, MCMTC, PI3K, PI3K-alpha, p110-alpha)
  Cloning method: Gateway Cloning
Terms and licenses: Academic/Nonprofit Terms; Industry Terms: Not Available to Industry
How to cite: pHAGE-PIK3CA-K111E was a gift from Gordon Mills & Kenneth Scott (Addgene plasmid # 116506 ; http://n2t.net/addgene:116506 ; RRID:Addgene_116506)
