[The description below was written by a language model from this plasmid's Addgene catalogue record and pLannotate feature annotations shown in this document.]
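Description:
pHAGE-PIK3CA-K111E is an 11.7 kb HIV-1-derived lentiviral expression plasmid built on the pHAGE backbone and carrying human PIK3CA, which encodes the p110α catalytic subunit of phosphoinositide 3-kinase, with the K111E substitution. It is propagated in E. coli from a high-copy ColE1/pUC-type origin under ampicillin selection (β-lactamase), and the record lists a recombination-deficient strain as host, as is usual for LTR-containing plasmids. The viral portion includes a truncated 5' LTR, the Ψ packaging signal with an adjoining gag fragment, the Rev response element, the cPPT/CTS, and a ΔU3 self-inactivating 3' LTR. These elements allow the transfer RNA to be packaged, exported and integrated when packaging functions are supplied in trans, while leaving the integrated provirus without LTR promoter activity.

Between the LTRs, the EF-1α promoter drives a bicistronic transcript. The PIK3CA open reading frame was introduced by Gateway cloning and is flanked by attB1 and attB2 sites. A V5 epitope tag is annotated shortly downstream of attB2, but the record does not state whether the insert reads through into it to give a C-terminally tagged protein. An EMCV IRES then directs translation of EGFP from the same mRNA, so green fluorescence marks transduced cells, and a WPRE upstream of the 3' LTR enhances transcript expression. No mammalian drug-selection marker is annotated. Short lacI, lac promoter/operator, SV40 origin and poly(A), and nef fragments appear to be backbone remnants.

The construct provides stable, constitutive expression of the PIK3CA K111E variant in mammalian cells, and it was deposited in connection with a systematic functional annotation of somatic cancer mutations.
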