Features (pLannotate 1.2.2; 27 found; start..end, strand, type, name):
    377..634     +  LTR            5' LTR (truncated): truncated 5' long terminal repeat (LTR) from HIV-1
    681..806     +  misc_feature   HIV-1 Ψ: packaging signal of human immunodeficiency virus type 1
    790..1128    +  CDS            HIV-1 gag (fragment): gag protein from human immunodeficiency virus 1; gag
   1303..1536    +  misc_feature   RRE: The Rev response element (RRE) of HIV-1 allows for Rev-dependent mRNA export from the nucleus to the cytoplasm.
   1913..2013    +  CDS            Rev (fragment): human immunodeficiency virus 1 (HIV-1) Rev protein; rev; enhances nuclear export of unspliced and incompletely spliced viral mRNAs
   2058..2175    +  misc_feature   cPPT/CTS: central polypurine tract and central termination sequence of HIV-1
   2223..3401    +  promoter       EF-1α promoter: strong constitutive promoter for human elongation factor EF-1α
   3422..3442    +  protein_bind   attB1: mutant version of attB; core recombination site for the Gateway® BP reaction BP Clonase™
   3448..6651    +  CDS            PIK3CA: PK3CA_HUMAN - Experimental evidence at protein level: Swiss-Prot protein existence level 1. Phosphoinositide-3-kinase (PI3K) phosphorylates phosphatidylinositol (PI) and its phosphorylated derivatives at position 3 of the inositol ring to produce 3-phosphoinositides (PubMed:15135396, PubMed:23936502, PubMed:28676499). Uses ATP and PtdIns(4,5)P2 (phosphatidylinositol 4,5-bisphosphate) to generate phosphatidylinositol 3,4,5-trisphosphate (PIP3) (PubMed:15135396, PubMed:28676499). PIP3 plays a key role by recruiting PH domain- containing proteins to the membrane, including AKT1 and PDPK1, activat
   6656..6680    -  protein_bind   attB2: mutant version of attB; recombination site for the Gateway® BP reaction BP Clonase™
   6733..6774    +  CDS            V5 tag: epitope tag from simian virus 5
   6900..7362    +  misc_feature   IRES: internal ribosome entry site (IRES) of the encephalomyocarditis virus (EMCV)
   7376..8095    +  CDS            EGFP: the original enhanced GFP (Yang et al., 1996) mammalian codon-optimized
   8109..8697    +  misc_feature   WPRE: woodchuck hepatitis virus posttranscriptional regulatory element
   8705..8770    +  CDS            nef (fragment): NEF_HV1Z2 - Experimental evidence at protein level: Swiss-Prot protein existence level 1. Extracellular Nef protein targets CD4(+) T-lymphocytes for apoptosis by interacting with CXCR4 surface receptors. From Human immunodeficiency virus type 1 group M subtype D (isolate Z2/CDC-Z34) (HIV-1).
   8772..9005    +  LTR            3' LTR (ΔU3): self-inactivating 3' long terminal repeat (LTR) from HIV-1
   9210..9314    +  promoter       AmpR promoter: bla
   9315..10175   +  CDS            AmpR: β-lactamase; bla; confers resistance to ampicillin, carbenicillin, and related antibiotics
  10346..10934   +  rep_origin     ori: high-copy-number ColE1/pMB1/pBR322/pUC origin of replication
  11117..11171   +  CDS            lacI (fragment): lac repressor; lacI; The lac repressor binds to the lac operator to inhibit transcription in E. coli. This inhibition can be relieved by adding lactose or isopropyl-β-D-thiogalactopyranoside (IPTG).
  11177..11270   +  rep_origin     SV40 ori (fragment): SV40 origin of replication
  11295..11332   +  CDS            lacI (fragment): lac repressor; lacI; The lac repressor binds to the lac operator to inhibit transcription in E. coli. This inhibition can be relieved by adding lactose or isopropyl-β-D-thiogalactopyranoside (IPTG).
  11345..11366   +  protein_bind   CAP binding site: CAP binding activates transcription in the presence of cAMP. E. coli catabolite activator protein
  11381..11411   +  promoter       lac promoter: promoter for the E. coli lac operon
  11415..11437   +  protein_bind   lac operator (fragment): The lac repressor binds to the lac operator to inhibit transcription in E. coli. This inhibition can be relieved by adding lactose or isopropyl-β-D-thiogalactopyranoside (IPTG). lac repressor encoded by lacI
  11469..11552   +  polyA_signal   SV40 poly(A) signal (fragment): SV40 polyadenylation signal
  11719..329     +  CDS            nef (fragment) (across the origin): NEF_HV1BR - Experimental evidence at protein level: Swiss-Prot protein existence level 1. Extracellular Nef protein targets CD4(+) T-lymphocytes for apoptosis by interacting with CXCR4 surface receptors (PubMed:14990729). From Human immunodeficiency virus type 1 group M subtype B (isolate BRU/LAI) (HIV-1).
>Addgene plasmid #116506 | pHAGE-PIK3CA-K111E | addgene full sequence | sequence record 242637 | Addgene NGS Result
TGGAAGGGCTAATTCACTCCCAAAGAAGACAAGATATCCTTGATCTGTGGATCTACCACACACAAGGCTA
CTTCCCTGATTAGCAGAACTACACACCAGGGCCAGGGGTCAGATATCCACTGACCTTTGGATGGTGCTAC
AAGCTAGTACCAGTTGAGCCAGATAAGGTAGAAGAGGCCAATAAAGGAGAGAACACCAGCTTGTTACACC
CTGTGAGCCTGCATGGGATGGATGACCCGGAGAGAGAAGTGTTAGAGTGGAGGTTTGACAGCCGCCTAGC
ATTTCATCACGTGGCCCGAGAGCTGCATCCGGAGTACTTCAAGAACTGCTGATATCGAGCTTGCTACAAG
GGACTTTCCGCTGGGGACTTTCCAGGGAGGCGTGGCCTGGGCGGGACTGGGGAGTGGCGAGCCCTCAGAT
CCTGCATATAAGCAGCTGCTTTTTGCCTGTACTGGGTCTCTCTGGTTAGACCAGATCTGAGCCTGGGAGC
TCTCTGGCTAACTAGGGAACCCACTGCTTAAGCCTCAATAAAGCTTGCCTTGAGTGCTTCAAGTAGTGTG
TGCCCGTCTGTTGTGTGACTCTGGTAACTAGAGATCCCTCAGACCCTTTTAGTCAGTGTGGAAAATCTCT
AGCAGTGGCGCCCGAACAGGGACTTGAAAGCGAAAGGGAAACCAGAGGAGCTCTCTCGACGCAGGACTCG
GCTTGCTGAAGCGCGCACGGCAAGAGGCGAGGGGCGGCGACTGGTGAGTACGCCAAAAATTTTGACTAGC
GGAGGCTAGAAGGAGAGAGATGGGTGCGAGAGCGTCAGTATTAAGCGGGGGAGAATTAGATCGCGATGGG
AAAAAATTCGGTTAAGGCCAGGGGGAAAGAAAAAATATAAATTAAAACATATAGTATGGGCAAGCAGGGA
GCTAGAACGATTCGCAGTTAATCCTGGCCTGTTAGAAACATCAGAAGGCTGTAGACAAATACTGGGACAG
CTACAACCATCCCTTCAGACAGGATCAGAAGAACTTAGATCATTATATAATACAGTAGCAACCCTCTATT
GTGTGCATCAAAGGATAGAGATAAAAGACACCAAGGAAGCTTTAGACAAGATAGAGGAAGAGCAAAACAA
AAGTAAGACCACCGCACAGCAAGCGGCCGGCCGCTGATCTTCAGACCTGGAGGAGGAGATATGAGGGACA
ATTGGAGAAGTGAATTATATAAATATAAAGTAGTAAAAATTGAACCATTAGGAGTAGCACCCACCAAGGC
AAAGAGAAGAGTGGTGCAGAGAGAAAAAAGAGCAGTGGGAATAGGAGCTTTGTTCCTTGGGTTCTTGGGA
GCAGCAGGAAGCACTATGGGCGCAGCGTCAATGACGCTGACGGTACAGGCCAGACAATTATTGTCTGGTA
TAGTGCAGCAGCAGAACAATTTGCTGAGGGCTATTGAGGCGCAACAGCATCTGTTGCAACTCACAGTCTG
GGGCATCAAGCAGCTCCAGGCAAGAATCCTGGCTGTGGAAAGATACCTAAAGGATCAACAGCTCCTGGGG
ATTTGGGGTTGCTCTGGAAAACTCATTTGCACCACTGCTGTGCCTTGGAATGCTAGTTGGAGTAATAAAT
CTCTGGAACAGATTTGGAATCACACGACCTGGATGGAGTGGGACAGAGAAATTAACAATTACACAAGCTT
AATACACTCCTTAATTGAAGAATCGCAAAACCAGCAAGAAAAGAATGAACAAGAATTATTGGAATTAGAT
AAATGGGCAAGTTTGTGGAATTGGTTTAACATAACAAATTGGCTGTGGTATATAAAATTATTCATAATGA
TAGTAGGAGGCTTGGTAGGTTTAAGAATAGTTTTTGCTGTACTTTCTATAGTGAATAGAGTTAGGCAGGG
ATATTCACCATTATCGTTTCAGACCCACCTCCCAACCCCGAGGGGACCCGACAGGCCCGAAGGAATAGAA
GAAGAAGGTGGAGAGAGAGACAGAGACAGATCCATTCGATTAGTGAACGGATCTCGACGGTATCGCCGAA
TTCACAAATGGCAGTATTCATCCACAATTTTAAAAGAAAAGGGGGGATTGGGGGGTACAGTGCAGGGGAA
AGAATAGTAGACATAATAGCAACAGACATACAAACTAAAGAATTACAAAAACAAATTACAAAAATTCAAA
ATTTTCGGGTTTATTACAGGGACAGCAGAGATCCAGTTTGGACTAGTCGTGAGGCTCCGGTGCCCGTCAG
TGGGCAGAGCGCACATCGCCCACAGTCCCCGAGAAGTTGGGGGGAGGGGTCGGCAATTGAACCGGTGCCT
AGAGAAGGTGGCGCGGGGTAAACTGGGAAAGTGATGTCGTGTACTGGCTCCGCCTTTTTCCCGAGGGTGG
GGGAGAACCGTATATAAGTGCAGTAGTCGCCGTGAACGTTCTTTTTCGCAACGGGTTTGCCGCCAGAACA
CAGGTAAGTGCCGTGTGTGGTTCCCGCGGGCCTGGCCTCTTTACGGGTTATGGCCCTTGCGTGCCTTGAA
TTACTTCCACCTGGCTGCAGTACGTGATTCTTGATCCCGAGCTTCGGGTTGGAAGTGGGTGGGAGAGTTC
GAGGCCTTGCGCTTAAGGAGCCCCTTCGCCTCGTGCTTGAGTTGAGGCCTGGCCTGGGCGCTGGGGCCGC
CGCGTGCGAATCTGGTGGCACCTTCGCGCCTGTCTCGCTGCTTTCGATAAGTCTCTAGCCATTTAAAATT
TTTGATGACCTGCTGCGACGCTTTTTTTCTGGCAAGATAGTCTTGTAAATGCGGGCCAAGATCTGCACAC
TGGTATTTCGGTTTTTGGGGCCGCGGGCGGCGACGGGGCCCGTGCGTCCCAGCGCACATGTTCGGCGAGG
CGGGGCCTGCGAGCGCGGCCACCGAGAATCGGACGGGGGTAGTCTCAAGCTGGCCGGCCTGCTCTGGTGC
CTGGCCTCGCGCCGCCGTGTATCGCCCCGCCCTGGGCGGCAAGGCTGGCCCGGTCGGCACCAGTTGCGTG
AGCGGAAAGATGGCCGCTTCCCGGCCCTGCTGCAGGGAGCTCAAAATGGAGGACGCGGCGCTCGGGAGAG
CGGGCGGGTGAGTCACCCACACAAAGGAAAAGGGCCTTTCCGTCCTCAGCCGTCGCTTCATGTGACTCCA
CGGAGTACCGGGCGCCGTCCAGGCACCTCGATTAGTTCTCGAGCTTTTGGAGTACGTCGTCTTTAGGTTG
GGGGGAGGGGTTTTATGCGATGGAGTTTCCCCACACTGAGTGGGTGGAGACTGAAGTTAGGCCAGCTTGG
CACTTGATGTAATTCTCCTTGGAATTTGCCCTTTTTGAGTTTGGATCTTGGTTCATTCTCAAGCCTCAGA
CAGTGGTTCAAAGTTTTTTTCTTCCATTTCAGGTGTCGTGAAGCGGCCCTGCAGATATCAACAAGTTTGT
ACAAAAAAGCAGGCACCATGCCTCCAAGACCATCATCAGGTGAACTGTGGGGCATCCACTTGATGCCCCC
AAGAATCCTAGTAGAATGTTTACTACCAAATGGAATGATAGTGACTTTAGAATGCCTCCGTGAGGCTACA
TTAATAACCATAAAGCATGAACTATTTAAAGAAGCAAGAAAATACCCCCTCCATCAACTTCTTCAAGATG
AATCTTCTTACATTTTCGTAAGTGTTACTCAAGAAGCAGAAAGGGAAGAATTTTTTGATGAAACAAGACG
ACTTTGTGACCTTCGGCTTTTTCAACCCTTTTTAAAAGTAATTGAACCAGTAGGCAACCGTGAAGAAGAG
ATCCTCAATCGAGAAATTGGTTTTGCTATCGGCATGCCAGTGTGTGAATTTGATATGGTTAAAGATCCAG
AAGTACAGGACTTCCGAAGAAATATTCTGAACGTTTGTAAAGAAGCTGTGGATCTTAGGGACCTCAATTC
ACCTCATAGTAGAGCAATGTATGTCTATCCTCCAAATGTAGAATCTTCACCAGAATTGCCAAAGCACATA
TATAATAAATTAGATAAAGGGCAAATAATAGTGGTGATCTGGGTAATAGTTTCTCCAAATAATGACAAGC
AGAAGTATACTCTGAAAATCAACCATGACTGTGTACCAGAACAAGTAATTGCTGAAGCAATCAGGAAAAA
AACTCGAAGTATGTTGCTATCCTCTGAACAACTAAAACTCTGTGTTTTAGAATATCAGGGCAAGTATATT
TTAAAAGTGTGTGGATGTGATGAATACTTCCTAGAAAAATATCCTCTGAGTCAGTATAAGTATATAAGAA
GCTGTATAATGCTTGGGAGGATGCCCAATTTGATGTTGATGGCTAAAGAAAGCCTTTATTCTCAACTGCC
AATGGACTGTTTTACAATGCCATCTTATTCCAGACGCATTTCCACAGCTACACCATATATGAATGGAGAA
ACATCTACAAAATCCCTTTGGGTTATAAATAGTGCACTCAGAATAAAAATTCTTTGTGCAACCTACGTGA
ATGTAAATATTCGAGACATTGATAAGATCTATGTTCGAACAGGTATCTACCATGGAGGAGAACCCTTATG
TGACAATGTGAACACTCAAAGAGTACCTTGTTCCAATCCCAGGTGGAATGAATGGCTGAATTATGATATA
TACATTCCTGATCTTCCTCGTGCTGCTCGACTTTGCCTTTCCATTTGCTCTGTTAAAGGCCGAAAGGGTG
CTAAAGAGGAACACTGTCCATTGGCATGGGGAAATATAAACTTGTTTGATTACACAGACACTCTAGTATC
TGGAAAAATGGCTTTGAATCTTTGGCCAGTACCTCATGGATTAGAAGATTTGCTGAACCCTATTGGTGTT
ACTGGATCAAATCCAAATAAAGAAACTCCATGCTTAGAGTTGGAGTTTGACTGGTTCAGCAGTGTGGTAA
AGTTCCCAGATATGTCAGTGATTGAAGAGCATGCCAATTGGTCTGTATCCCGAGAAGCAGGATTTAGCTA
TTCCCACGCAGGACTGAGTAACAGACTAGCTAGAGACAATGAATTAAGGGAAAATGACAAAGAACAGCTC
AAAGCAATTTCTACACGAGATCCTCTCTCTGAAATCACTGAGCAGGAGAAAGATTTTCTATGGAGTCACA
GACACTATTGTGTAACTATCCCCGAAATTCTACCCAAATTGCTTCTGTCTGTTAAATGGAATTCTAGAGA
TGAAGTAGCCCAGATGTATTGCTTGGTAAAAGATTGGCCTCCAATCAAACCTGAACAGGCTATGGAACTT
CTGGACTGTAATTACCCAGATCCTATGGTTCGAGGTTTTGCTGTTCGGTGCTTGGAAAAATATTTAACAG
ATGACAAACTTTCTCAGTATTTAATTCAGCTAGTACAGGTCCTAAAATATGAACAATATTTGGATAACTT
GCTTGTGAGATTTTTACTGAAGAAAGCATTGACTAATCAAAGGATTGGGCACTTTTTCTTTTGGCATTTA
AAATCTGAGATGCACAATAAAACAGTTAGCCAGAGGTTTGGCCTGCTTTTGGAGTCCTATTGTCGTGCAT
GTGGGATGTATTTGAAGCACCTGAATAGGCAAGTCGAGGCAATGGAAAAGCTCATTAACTTAACTGACAT
TCTCAAACAGGAGAAGAAGGATGAAACACAAAAGGTACAGATGAAGTTTTTAGTTGAGCAAATGAGGCGA
CCAGATTTCATGGATGCTCTACAGGGCTTTCTGTCTCCTCTAAACCCTGCTCATCAACTAGGAAACCTCA
GGCTTGAAGAGTGTCGAATTATGTCCTCTGCAAAAAGGCCACTGTGGTTGAATTGGGAGAACCCAGACAT
CATGTCAGAGTTACTGTTTCAGAACAATGAGATCATCTTTAAAAATGGGGATGATTTACGGCAAGATATG
CTAACACTTCAAATTATTCGTATTATGGAAAATATCTGGCAAAATCAAGGTCTTGATCTTCGAATGTTAC
CTTATGGTTGTCTGTCAATCGGTGACTGTGTGGGACTTATTGAGGTGGTGCGAAATTCTCACACTATTAT
GCAAATTCAGTGCAAAGGCGGCTTGAAAGGTGCACTGCAGTTCAACAGCCACACACTACATCAGTGGCTC
AAAGACAAGAACAAAGGAGAAATATATGATGCAGCCATTGACCTGTTTACACGTTCATGTGCTGGATACT
GTGTAGCTACCTTCATTTTGGGAATTGGAGATCGTCACAATAGTAACATCATGGTGAAAGACGATGGACA
ACTGTTTCATATAGATTTTGGACACTTTTTGGATCACAAGAAGAAAAAATTTGGTTATAAACGAGAACGT
GTGCCATTTGTTTTGACACAGGATTTCTTAATAGTGATTAGTAAAGGAGCCCAAGAATGCACAAAGACAA
GAGAATTTGAGAGGTTTCAGGAGATGTGTTACAAGGCTTATCTAGCTATTCGACAGCATGCCAATCTCTT
CATAAATCTTTTCTCAATGATGCTTGGCTCTGGAATGCCAGAACTACAATCTTTTGATGACATTGCATAC
ATTCGAAAGACCCTAGCCTTAGATAAAACTGAGCAAGAGGCTTTGGAGTATTTCATGAAACAAATGAATG
ATGCACATCATGGTGGCTGGACAACAAAAATGGATTGGATCTTCCACACAATTAAACAGCATGCATTGAA
CTAGAACCCAGCTTTCTTGTACAAAGTGGTTGATATCCAGCACAGTGGCGGCCGCTCGAGTCTAGAGGGC
CCGCGGTTCGAAGGTAAGCCTATCCCTAACCCTCTCCTCGGTCTCGATTCTACGCGTACCGGTTAGTAAT
GAGATCCCTCCCCCCCCCCTAACGTTACTGGCCGAAGCCGCTTGGAATAAGGCCGGTGTGCGTTTGTCTA
TATGTTATTTTCCACCATATTGCCGTCTTTTGGCAATGTGAGGGCCCGGAAACCTGGCCCTGTCTTCTTG
ACGAGCATTCCTAGGGGTCTTTCCCCTCTCGCCAAAGGAATGCAAGGTCTGTTGAATGTCGTGAAGGAAG
CAGTTCCTCTGGAAGCTTCTTGAAGACAAACAACGTCTGTAGCGACCCTTTGCAGGCAGCGGAACCCCCC
ACCTGGCGACAGGTGCCTCTGCGGCCAAAAGCCACGTGTATAAGATACACCTGCAAAGGCGGCACAACCC
CAGTGCCACGTTGTGAGTTGGATAGTTGTGGAAAGAGTCAAATGGCTCTCCTCAAGCGTATTCAACAAGG
GGCTGAAGGATGCCCAGAAGGTACCCCATTGTATGGGATCTGATCTGGGGCCTCGGTGCACATGCTTTAC
ATGTGTTTAGTCGAGGTTAAAAAAACGTCTAGGCCCCCCGAACCACGGGGACGTGGTTTTCCTTTGAAAA
ACACGATGATAATATGGCCACACATATGGTGAGCAAGGGCGAGGAGCTGTTCACCGGGGTGGTGCCCATC
CTGGTCGAGCTGGACGGCGACGTAAACGGCCACAAGTTCAGCGTGTCCGGCGAGGGCGAGGGCGATGCCA
CCTACGGCAAGCTGACCCTGAAGTTCATCTGCACCACCGGCAAGCTGCCCGTGCCCTGGCCCACCCTCGT
GACCACCCTGACCTACGGCGTGCAGTGCTTCAGCCGCTACCCCGACCACATGAAGCAGCACGACTTCTTC
AAGTCCGCCATGCCCGAAGGCTACGTCCAGGAGCGCACCATCTTCTTCAAGGACGACGGCAACTACAAGA
CCCGCGCCGAGGTGAAGTTCGAGGGCGACACCCTGGTGAACCGCATCGAGCTGAAGGGCATCGACTTCAA
GGAGGACGGCAACATCCTGGGGCACAAGCTGGAGTACAACTACAACAGCCACAACGTCTATATCATGGCC
GACAAGCAGAAGAACGGCATCAAGGTGAACTTCAAGATCCGCCACAACATCGAGGACGGCAGCGTGCAGC
TCGCCGACCACTACCAGCAGAACACCCCCATCGGCGACGGCCCCGTGCTGCTGCCCGACAACCACTACCT
GAGCACCCAGTCCGCCCTGAGCAAAGACCCCAACGAGAAGCGCGATCACATGGTCCTGCTGGAGTTCGTG
ACCGCCGCCGGGATCACTCTCGGCATGGACGAGCTGTACAAGTAAATCGATAGATCCTAATCAACCTCTG
GATTACAAAATTTGTGAAAGATTGACTGGTATTCTTAACTATGTTGCTCCTTTTACGCTATGTGGATACG
CTGCTTTAATGCCTTTGTATCATGCTATTGCTTCCCGTATGGCTTTCATTTTCTCCTCCTTGTATAAATC
CTGGTTGCTGTCTCTTTATGAGGAGTTGTGGCCCGTTGTCAGGCAACGTGGCGTGGTGTGCACTGTGTTT
GCTGACGCAACCCCCACTGGTTGGGGCATTGCCACCACCTGTCAGCTCCTTTCCGGGACTTTCGCTTTCC
CCCTCCCTATTGCCACGGCGGAACTCATCGCCGCCTGCCTTGCCCGCTGCTGGACAGGGGCTCGGCTGTT
GGGCACTGACAATTCCGTGGTGTTGTCGGGGAAATCATCGTCCTTTCCTTGGCTGCTCGCCTGTGTTGCC
ACCTGGATTCTGCGCGGGACGTCCTTCTGCTACGTCCCTTCGGCCCTCAATCCAGCGGACCTTCCTTCCC
GCGGCCTGCTGCCGGCTCTGCGGCCTCTTCCGCGTCTTCGCCTTCGCCCTCAGACGAGTCGGATCTCCCT
TTGGGCCGCCTCCCCGCCTGAGATCCTTTAAGACCAATGACTTACAAGGCAGCTGTAGATCTTAGCCACT
TTTTAAAAGAAAAGGGGGGACTGGAAGGGCTAATTCACTCCCAACGAAGACAAGATCTGCTTTTTGCTTG
TACTGGGTCTCTCTGGTTAGACCAGATCTGAGCCTGGGAGCTCTCTGGCTAACTAGGGAACCCACTGCTT
AAGCCTCAATAAAGCTTGCCTTGAGTGCTTCAAGTAGTGTGTGCCCGTCTGTTGTGTGACTCTGGTAACT
AGAGATCCCTCAGACCCTTTTAGTCAGTGTGGAAAATCTCTAGCAGTAGTAGTTCATGTCATCTTATTAT
TCAGTATTTATAACTTGCAAAGAAATGAATATCAGAGAGTGAGAGGCCCGGGTTAATTAAGGAAAGGGCT
AGATCATTCTTGAAGACGAAAGGGCCTCGTGATACGCCTATTTTTATAGGTTAATGTCATGATAATAATG
GTTTCTTAGACGTCAGGTGGCACTTTTCGGGGAAATGTGCGCGGAACCCCTATTTGTTTATTTTTCTAAA
TACATTCAAATATGTATCCGCTCATGAGACAATAACCCTGATAAATGCTTCAATAATATTGAAAAAGGAA
GAGTATGAGTATTCAACATTTCCGTGTCGCCCTTATTCCCTTTTTTGCGGCATTTTGCCTTCCTGTTTTT
GCTCACCCAGAAACGCTGGTGAAAGTAAAAGATGCTGAAGATCAGTTGGGTGCACGAGTGGGTTACATCG
AACTGGATCTCAACAGCGGTAAGATCCTTGAGAGTTTTCGCCCCGAAGAACGTTTTCCAATGATGAGCAC
TTTTAAAGTTCTGCTATGTGGCGCGGTATTATCCCGTGTTGACGCCGGGCAAGAGCAACTCGGTCGCCGC
ATACACTATTCTCAGAATGACTTGGTTGAGTACTCACCAGTCACAGAAAAGCATCTTACGGATGGCATGA
CAGTAAGAGAATTATGCAGTGCTGCCATAACCATGAGTGATAACACTGCGGCCAACTTACTTCTGACAAC
GATCGGAGGACCGAAGGAGCTAACCGCTTTTTTGCACAACATGGGGGATCATGTAACTCGCCTTGATCGT
TGGGAACCGGAGCTGAATGAAGCCATACCAAACGACGAGCGTGACACCACGATGCCTGTAGCAATGGCAA
CAACGTTGCGCAAACTATTAACTGGCGAACTACTTACTCTAGCTTCCCGGCAACAATTAATAGACTGGAT
GGAGGCGGATAAAGTTGCAGGACCACTTCTGCGCTCGGCCCTTCCGGCTGGCTGGTTTATTGCTGATAAA
TCTGGAGCCGGTGAGCGTGGGTCTCGCGGTATCATTGCAGCACTGGGGCCAGATGGTAAGCCCTCCCGTA
TCGTAGTTATCTACACGACGGGGAGTCAGGCAACTATGGATGAACGAAATAGACAGATCGCTGAGATAGG
TGCCTCACTGATTAAGCATTGGTAACTGTCAGACCAAGTTTACTCATATATACTTTAGATTGATTTAAAA
CTTCATTTTTAATTTAAAAGGATCTAGGTGAAGATCCTTTTTGATAATCTCATGACCAAAATCCCTTAAC
GTGAGTTTTCGTTCCACTGAGCGTCAGACCCCGTAGAAAAGATCAAAGGATCTTCTTGAGATCCTTTTTT
TCTGCGCGTAATCTGCTGCTTGCAAACAAAAAAACCACCGCTACCAGCGGTGGTTTGTTTGCCGGATCAA
GAGCTACCAACTCTTTTTCCGAAGGTAACTGGCTTCAGCAGAGCGCAGATACCAAATACTGTTCTTCTAG
TGTAGCCGTAGTTAGGCCACCACTTCAAGAACTCTGTAGCACCGCCTACATACCTCGCTCTGCTAATCCT
GTTACCAGTGGCTGCTGCCAGTGGCGATAAGTCGTGTCTTACCGGGTTGGACTCAAGACGATAGTTACCG
GATAAGGCGCAGCGGTCGGGCTGAACGGGGGGTTCGTGCACACAGCCCAGCTTGGAGCGAACGACCTACA
CCGAACTGAGATACCTACAGCGTGAGCTATGAGAAAGCGCCACGCTTCCCGAAGGGAGAAAGGCGGACAG
GTATCCGGTAAGCGGCAGGGTCGGAACAGGAGAGCGCACGAGGGAGCTTCCAGGGGGAAACGCCTGGTAT
CTTTATAGTCCTGTCGGGTTTCGCCACCTCTGACTTGAGCGTCGATTTTTGTGATGCTCGTCAGGGGGGC
GGAGCCTATGGAAAAACGCCAGCAACGCGGCCTTTTTACGGTTCCTGGCCTTTTGCTGGCCTTTTGCTCA
CATGTTCTTTCCTGCGTTATCCCCTGATTCTGTGGATAACCGTATTACCGCCTTTGAGTGAGCTGATACC
GCTCGCCGCAGCCGAACGACCGAGCGCAGCGAGTCAGTGAGCGAGGAAGCGGAAGAGCGCCCAATACGCA
AACCGCCTCTCCCCGCGCGTTGGCCGATTCATTAATGCAGCAAGCTCATGGCTGACTAATTTTTTTTATT
TATGCAGAGGCCGAGGCCGCCTCGGCCTCTGAGCTATTCCAGAAGTAGTGAGGAGGCTTTTTTGGAGGCC
TAGGCTTTTGCAAAAAGCTCCCCGTGGCACGACAGGTTTCCCGACTGGAAAGCGGGCAGTGAGCGCAACG
CAATTAATGTGAGTTAGCTCACTCATTAGGCACCCCAGGCTTTACACTTTATGCTTCCGGCTCGTATGTT
GTGTGGAATTGTGAGCGGATAACAATTTCACACAGGAAACAGCTATGACATGATTACGAATTTCACAAAT
AAAGCATTTTTTTCACTGCATTCTAGTTGTGGTTTGTCCAAACTCATCAATGTATCTTATCATGTCTGGA
TCAACTGGATAACTCAAGCTAACCAAAATCATCCCAAACTTCCCACCCCATACCCTATTACCACTGCCAA
TTACCTGTGGTTTCATTTACTCTAAACCTGTGATTCCTCTGAATTATTTTCATTTTAAAGAAATTGTATT
TGTTAAATATGTACTACAAACTTAGTAGT
