>Addgene plasmid #116506 | pHAGE-PIK3CA-K111E | depositor partial sequence | sequence record 219380 | insert
ATGCCTCCACGACCATCATCAGGTGAACTGTGGGGCATCCACTTGATGCCCCCAAGAATCCTAGTAGAAT
GTTTACTACCAAATGGAATGATAGTGACTTTAGAATGCCTCCGTGAGGCTACATTAATAACCATAAAGCA
TGAACTATTTAAAGAAGCAAGAAAATACCCCCTCCATCAACTTCTTCAAGATGAATCTTCTTACATTTTC
GTAAGTGTTACTCAAGAAGCAGAAAGGGAAGAATTTTTTGATGAAACAAGACGACTTTGTGACCTTCGGC
TTTTTCAACCCTTTTTAAAAGTAATTGAACCAGTAGGCAACCGTGAAGAAGAGATCCTCAATCGAGAAAT
TGGTTTTGCTATCGGCATGCCAGTGTGTGAATTTGATATGGTTAAAGATCCAGAAGTACAGGACTTCCGA
AGAAATATTCTGAACGTTTGTAAAGAAGCTGTGGATCTTAGGGACCTCAATTCACCTCATAGTAGAGCAA
TGTATGTCTATCCTCCAAATGTAGAATCTTCACCAGAATTGCCAAAGCACATATATAATAAATTAGATAA
AGGGCAAATAATAGTGGTGATCTGGGTAATAGTTTCTCCAAATAATGACAAGCAGAAGTATACTCTGAAA
ATCAACCATGACTGTGTACCAGAACAAGTAATTGCTGAAGCAATCAGGAAAAAAACTCGAAGTATGTTGC
TATCCTCTGAACAACTAAAACTCTGTGTTTTAGAATATCAGGGCAAGTATATTTTAAAAGTGTGTGGATG
TGATGAATACTTCCTAGAAAAATATCCTCTGAGTCAGTATAAGTATATAAGAAGCTGTATAATGCTTGGG
AGGATGCCCAATTTGATGTTGATGGCTAAAGAAAGCCTTTATTCTCAACTGCCAATGGACTGTTTTACAA
TGCCATCTTATTCCAGACGCATTTCCACAGCTACACCATATATGAATGGAGAAACATCTACAAAATCCCT
TTGGGTTATAAATAGTGCACTCAGAATAAAAATTCTTTGTGCAACCTACGTGAATGTAAATATTCGAGAC
ATTGATAAGATCTATGTTCGAACAGGTATCTACCATGGAGGAGAACCCTTATGTGACAATGTGAACACTC
AAAGAGTACCTTGTTCCAATCCCAGGTGGAATGAATGGCTGAATTATGATATATACATTCCTGATCTTCC
TCGTGCTGCTCGACTTTGCCTTTCCATTTGCTCTGTTAAAGGCCGAAAGGGTGCTAAAGAGGAACACTGT
CCATTGGCATGGGGAAATATAAACTTGTTTGATTACACAGACACTCTAGTATCTGGAAAAATGGCTTTGA
ATCTTTGGCCAGTACCTCATGGATTAGAAGATTTGCTGAACCCTATTGGTGTTACTGGATCAAATCCAAA
TAAAGAAACTCCATGCTTAGAGTTGGAGTTTGACTGGTTCAGCAGTGTGGTAAAGTTCCCAGATATGTCA
GTGATTGAAGAGCATGCCAATTGGTCTGTATCCCGAGAAGCAGGATTTAGCTATTCCCACGCAGGACTGA
GTAACAGACTAGCTAGAGACAATGAATTAAGGGAAAATGACAAAGAACAGCTCAAAGCAATTTCTACACG
AGATCCTCTCTCTGAAATCACTGAGCAGGAGAAAGATTTTCTATGGAGTCACAGACACTATTGTGTAACT
ATCCCCGAAATTCTACCCAAATTGCTTCTGTCTGTTAAATGGAATTCTAGAGATGAAGTAGCCCAGATGT
ATTGCTTGGTAAAAGATTGGCCTCCAATCAAACCTGAACAGGCTATGGAACTTCTGGACTGTAATTACCC
AGATCCTATGGTTCGAGGTTTTGCTGTTCGGTGCTTGGAAAAATATTTAACAGATGACAAACTTTCTCAG
TATTTAATTCAGCTAGTACAGGTCCTAAAATATGAACAATATTTGGATAACTTGCTTGTGAGATTTTTAC
TGAAGAAAGCATTGACTAATCAAAGGATTGGGCACTTTTTCTTTTGGCATTTAAAATCTGAGATGCACAA
TAAAACAGTTAGCCAGAGGTTTGGCCTGCTTTTGGAGTCCTATTGTCGTGCATGTGGGATGTATTTGAAG
CACCTGAATAGGCAAGTCGAGGCAATGGAAAAGCTCATTAACTTAACTGACATTCTCAAACAGGAGAAGA
AGGATGAAACACAAAAGGTACAGATGAAGTTTTTAGTTGAGCAAATGAGGCGACCAGATTTCATGGATGC
TCTACAGGGCTTTCTGTCTCCTCTAAACCCTGCTCATCAACTAGGAAACCTCAGGCTTGAAGAGTGTCGA
ATTATGTCCTCTGCAAAAAGGCCACTGTGGTTGAATTGGGAGAACCCAGACATCATGTCAGAGTTACTGT
TTCAGAACAATGAGATCATCTTTAAAAATGGGGATGATTTACGGCAAGATATGCTAACACTTCAAATTAT
TCGTATTATGGAAAATATCTGGCAAAATCAAGGTCTTGATCTTCGAATGTTACCTTATGGTTGTCTGTCA
ATCGGTGACTGTGTGGGACTTATTGAGGTGGTGCGAAATTCTCACACTATTATGCAAATTCAGTGCAAAG
GCGGCTTGAAAGGTGCACTGCAGTTCAACAGCCACACACTACATCAGTGGCTCAAAGACAAGAACAAAGG
AGAAATATATGATGCAGCCATTGACCTGTTTACACGTTCATGTGCTGGATACTGTGTAGCTACCTTCATT
TTGGGAATTGGAGATCGTCACAATAGTAACATCATGGTGAAAGACGATGGACAACTGTTTCATATAGATT
TTGGACACTTTTTGGATCACAAGAAGAAAAAATTTGGTTATAAACGAGAACGTGTGCCATTTGTTTTGAC
ACAGGATTTCTTAATAGTGATTAGTAAAGGAGCCCAAGAATGCACAAAGACAAGAGAATTTGAGAGGTTT
CAGGAGATGTGTTACAAGGCTTATCTAGCTATTCGACAGCATGCCAATCTCTTCATAAATCTTTTCTCAA
TGATGCTTGGCTCTGGAATGCCAGAACTACAATCTTTTGATGACATTGCATACATTCGAAAGACCCTAGC
CTTAGATAAAACTGAGCAAGAGGCTTTGGAGTATTTCATGAAACAAATGAATGATGCACATCATGGTGGC
TGGACAACAAAAATGGATTGGATCTTCCACACAATTAAACAGCATGCATTGAACTGA
